>Addgene plasmid #219141 | SFFV-ZNF711-Brd 179 | addgene full sequence | sequence record 448952 | Addgene NGS Result
ATTTATGCAGAGGCCGAGGCCGCCTCGGCCTCTGAGCTATTCCAGAAGTAGTGAGGAGGCTTTTTTGGAG
GCCTAGGGACGTACCCAATTCGCCCTATAGTGAGTCGTATTACGCGCGCTCACTGGCCGTCGTTTTACAA
CGTCGTGACTGGGAAAACCCTGGCGTTACCCAACTTAATCGCCTTGCAGCACATCCCCCTTTCGCCAGCT
GGCGTAATAGCGAAGAGGCCCGCACCGATCGCCCTTCCCAACAGTTGCGCAGCCTGAATGGCGAATGGG
[124 nt withheld, positions 280-403]
C
[91 nt withheld, positions 405-495]
A
[49 nt withheld, positions 497-545]
CCTTTGACGTTGGAGTCCACGTTCTTT
[37 nt withheld, positions 573-609]
ACCCTATCTCGGTCTATTCTTTTGATTTATAAGGGATTTTGCCGATTTCGGCCTATTGGTTAAAAAATGA
GCTGATTTAACAAAAATTTAACGCGAATTTTAACAAAATATTAACGCTTACAATTTAGGTGGCACTTTTC
GGGGAAATGTGCGCGGAACCCCTATTTGTTTATTTTTCTAAATACATTCAAATATGTATCCGCTCATGAG
ACAATAACCCTGATAAATGCTTCAATAATATTGAAAAAGGAAGAGTATGAGTATTCAACATTTCCGTGTC
GCCCTTATTCCCTTTTTTGCGGCATTTTGCCTTCCTGTTTTTGCTCACCCAGAAACGCTGGTGAAAGTAA
AAGATGCTGAAGATCAGTTGGGTGCACGAGTGGGTTACATCGAACTGGATCTCAACAGCGGTAAGATCCT
TGAGAGTTTTCGCCCCGAAGAACGTTTTCCAATGATGAGCACTTTTAAAGTTCTGCTATGTGGCGCGGTA
TTATCCCGTATTGACGCCGGGCAAGAGCAACTCGGTCGCCGCATACACTATTCTCAGAATGACTTGGTTG
AGTACTCACCAGTCACAGAAAAGCATCTTACGGATGGCATGACAGTAAGAGAATTATGCAGTGCTGCCAT
AACCATGAGTGATAACACTGCGGCCAACTTACTTCTGACAACGATCGGAGGACCGAAGGAGCTAACCGCT
TTTTTGCACAACATGGGGGATCATGTAACTCGCCTTGATCGTTGGGAACCGGAGCTGAATGAAGCCATAC
CAAACGACGAGCGTGACACCACGATGCCTGTAGCAATGGCAACAACGTTGCGCAAACTATTAACTGGCGA
ACTACTTACTCTAGCTTCCCGGCAACAATTAATAGACTGGATGGAGGCGGATAAAGTTGCAGGACCACTT
CTGCGCTCGGCCCTTCCGGCTGGCTGGTTTATTGCTGATAAATCTGGAGCCGGTGAGCGTGGGTCTCGCG
GTATCATTGCAGCACTGGGGCCAGATGGTAAGCCCTCCCGTATCGTAGTTATCTACACGACGGGGAGTCA
GGCAACTATGGATGAACGAAATAGACAGATCGCTGAGATAGGTGCCTCACTGATTAAGCATTGGTAACTG
TCAGACCAAGTTTACTCATATATACTTTAGATTGATTTAAAACTTCATTTTTAATTTAAAAGGATCTAGG
TGAAGATCCTTTTTGATAATCTCATGACCAAAATCCCTTAACGTGAGTTTTCGTTCCACTGAGCGTCAGA
CCCCGTAGAAAAGATCAAAGGATCTTCTTGAGATCCTTTTTTTCTGCGCGTAATCTGCTGCTTGCAAACA
AAAAAACCACCGCTACCAGCGGTGGTTTGTTTGCCGGATCAAGAGCTACCAACTCTTTTTCCGAAGGTAA
CTGGCTTCAGCAGAGCGCAGATACCAAATACTGTTCTTCTAGTGTAGCCGTAGTTAGGCCACCACTTCAA
GAACTCTGTAGCACCGCCTACATACCTCGCTCTGCTAATCCTGTTACCAGTGGCTGCTGCCAGTGGCGAT
AAGTCGTGTCTTACCGGGTTGGACTCAAGACGATAGTTACCGGATAAGGCGCAGCGGTCGGGCTGAACGG
GGGGTTCGTGCACACAGCCCAGCTTGGAGCGAACGACCTACACCGAACTGAGATACCTACAGCGTGAGCT
ATGAGAAAGCGCCACGCTTCCCGAAGGGAGAAAGGCGGACAGGTATCCGGTAAGCGGCAGGGTCGGAACA
GGAGAGCGCACGAGGGAGCTTCCAGGGGGAAACGCCTGGTATCTTTATAGTCCTGTCGGGTTTCGCCACC
TCTGACTTGAGCGTCGATTTTTGTGATGCTCGTCAGGGGGGCGGAGCCTATGGAAAAACGCCAGCAACGC
GGCCTTTTTACGGTTCCTGGCCTTTTGCTGGCCTTTTGCTCACATGTTCTTTCCTGCGTTATCCCCTGAT
TCTGTGGATAACCGTATTACCGCCTTTGAGTGAGCTGATACCGCTCGCCGCAGCCGAACGACCGAGCGCA
GCGAGTCAGTGAGCGAGGAAGCGGAAGAGCGCCCAATACGCAAACCGCCTCTCCCCGCGCGTTGGCCGAT
TCATTAATGCAGCTGGCACGACAGGTTTCCCGACTGGAAAGCGGGCAGTGAGCGCAACGCAATTAATGTG
AGTTAGCTCACTCATTAGGCACCCCAGGCTTTACACTTTATGCTTCCGGCTCGTATGTTGTGTGGAATTG
TGAGCGGATAACAATTTCACACAGGAAACAGCTATGACCATGATTACGCCAAGCGCGCAATTAACCCTCA
CTAAAGGGAACAAAAGCTGGAGCTGCAAGCTTAATGTAGTCTTATGCAATACTCTTGTAGTCTTGCAACA
TGGTAACGATGAGTTAGCAACATGCCTTACAAGGAGAGAAAAAGCACCGTGCATGCCGATTGGTGGAAGT
AAGGTGGTACGATCGTGCCTTATTAGGAAGGCAACAGACGGGTCTGACATGGATTGGACGAACCACTGAA
TTGCCGCATTGCAGAGATATTGTATTTAAGTGCCTAGCTCGATACATAAACGGGTCTCTCTGGTTAGACC
AGATCTGAGCCTGGGAGCTCTCTGGCTAACTAGGGAACCCACTGCTTAAGCCTCAATAAAGCTTGCCTTG
AGTGCTTCAAGTAGTGTGTGCCCGTCTGTTGTGTGACTCTGGTAACTAGAGATCCCTCAGACCCTTTTAG
TCAGTGTGGAAAATCTCTAGCAGTGGCGCCCGAACAGGGACTTGAAAGCGAAAGGGAAACCAGAGGAGCT
CTCTCGACGCAGGACTCGGCTTGCTGAAGCGCGCACGGCAAGAGGCGAGGGGCGGCGACTGGTGAGTACG
CCAAAAATTTTGACTAGCGGAGGCTAGAAGGAGAGAGATGGGTGCGAGAGCGTCAGTATTAAGCGGGGGA
GAATTAGATCGCGATGGGAAAAAATTCGGTTAAGGCCAGGGGGAAAGAAAAAATATAAATTAAAACATAT
AGTATGGGCAAGCAGGGAGCTAGAACGATTCGCAGTTAATCCTGGCCTGTTAGAAACATCAGAAGGCTGT
AGACAAATACTGGGACAGCTACAACCATCCCTTCAGACAGGATCAGAAGAACTTAGATCATTATATAATA
CAGTAGCAACCCTCTATTGTGTGCATCAAAGGATAGAGATAAAAGACACCAAGGAAGCTTTAGACAAGAT
AGAGGAAGAGCAAAACAAAAGTAAGACCACCGCACAGCAAGCGGCCGCTGATCTTCAGACCTGGAGGAGG
AGATATGAGGGACAATTGGAGAAGTGAATTATATAAATATAAAGTAGTAAAAATTGAACCATTAGGAGTA
GCACCCACCAAGGCAAAGAGAAGAGTGGTGCAGAGAGAAAAAAGAGCAGTGGGAATAGGAGCTTTGTTCC
TTGGGTTCTTGGGAGCAGCAGGAAGCACTATGGGCGCAGCGTCAATGACGCTGACGGTACAGGCCAGACA
ATTATTGTCTGGTATAGTGCAGCAGCAGAACAATTTGCTGAGGGCTATTGAGGCGCAACAGCATCTGTTG
CAACTCACAGTCTGGGGCATCAAGCAGCTCCAGGCAAGAATCCTGGCTGTGGAAAGATACCTAAAGGATC
AACAGCTCCTGGGGATTTGGGGTTGCTCTGGAAAACTCATTTGCACCACTGCTGTGCCTTGGAATGCTAG
TTGGAGTAATAAATCTCTGGAACAGATTTGGAATCACACGACCTGGATGGAGTGGGACAGAGAAATTAAC
AATTACACAAGCTTAATACACTCCTTAATTGAAGAATCGCAAAACCAGCAAGAAAAGAATGAACAAGAAT
TATTGGAATTAGATAAATGGGCAAGTTTGTGGAATTGGTTTAACATAACAAATTGGCTGTGGTATATAAA
ATTATTCATAATGATAGTAGGAGGCTTGGTAGGTTTAAGAATAGTTTTTGCTGTACTTTCTATAGTGAAT
AGAGTTAGGCAGGGATATTCACCATTATCGTTTCAGACCCACCTCCCAACCCCGAGGGGACCCGACAGGC
CCGAAGGAATAGAAGAAGAAGGTGGAGAGAGAGACAGAGACAGATCCATTCGATTAGTGAACGGATCTCG
ACGGTATCGGTTAACTTTTAAAAGAAAAGGGGGGATTGGGGGGTACAGTGCAGGGGAAAGAATAGTAGAC
ATAATAGCAACAGACATACAAACTAAAGAATTACAAAAACAAATTACAAAAATTCAAAATTTTATCGATC
ACGAGACTAGCCTCGAGCTGGCTGCAGTAACGCCATTTTGCAAGGCATGGAAAAATACCAAACCAAGAAT
AGAGAAGTTCAGATCAAGGGCGGGTACATGAAAATAGCTAACGTTGGGCCAAACAGGATATCTGCGGTGA
GCAGTTTCGGCCCCGGCCCGGGGCCAAGAACAGATGGTCACCGCAGTTTCGGCCCCGGCCCGAGGCCAAG
AACAGATGGTCCCCAGATATGGCCCAACCCTCAGCAGTTTCTTAAGACCCATCAGATGTTTCCAGGCTCC
CCCAAGGACCTGAAATGACCCTGCGCCTTATTTGAATTAACCAATCAGCCTGCTTCTCGCTTCTGTTCGC
GCGCTTCTGCTTCCCGAGCTCTATAAAAGAGCTCACAACCCCTCACTCGGCGCGCCAGTCCTCCGACAGA
CTGAGTCGGCCGGTCGAATCAAGCTTATCGATACCGTCGACGGATCCGCTAGCCCGCGGTTCGAAATGGA
TTCAGGCGGTGGAAGTCTTGGATTGCACACGCCAGACTCTAGAATGGCCCATACCATGATTATGCAAGAT
TTTGTGGCTGGAATGGCTGGTACTGCACATATCGATGGAGACCATATTGTTGTTTCAGTTCCTGAAGCTG
TTTTAGTTTCTGATGTTGTCACAGATGATGGGATAACTCTTGATCATGGCCTTGCAGCTGAAGTTGTCCA
TGGACCTGATATCATCACAGAGACTGATGTAGTAACAGAAGGTGTGATTGTTCCTGAAGCGGTACTTGAA
GCTGATGTTGCCATTGAAGAGGATTTAGAGGAAGATGATGGTGATCACATCTTGACTTCTGAACTAATTA
CAGAAACCGTTAGGGTACCAGAGCAGGTTTTCGTGGCTGACCTTGTTACTGGTCCTAATGGACACTTAGA
ACATGTGGTCCAAGATTGTGTTTCAGGAGTCGACTCTCCCACAATGGTATCAGAGGAGGTTCTTGTAACT
AATTCAGATACAGAAACTGTGATTCAAGCAGCTGGAGGTGTTCCTGGTTCTACAGTTACTATAAAAACCG
AAGATGATGATGATGATGATGTCAAGAGCACTTCTGAAGACTACTTAATGATATCTTTGGATGATGTTGG
AGAAAAATTAGAGCATATGGGGAATACACCATTAAAAATTGGCAGTGATGGTTCACAAGAAGATGCTAAA
GAAGATGGGTTTGGTTCTGAAGTTATAAAAGTGTATATATTTAAAGCGGAGGCTGAAGATGATGTTGAAA
TAGGTGGAACAGAAATTGTCACAGAGAGTGAGTACACCAGTGGACATTCAGTAGCTGGAGTGCTTGACCA
GAGCCGAATGCAGCGGGAGAAGATGGTTTACATGGCAGTTAAAGATTCTTCTCAAGAAGAAGATGATATC
AGTTGCGCTGAAATAGCAGATGAAGTTTACATGGAAGTCATTGTAGGGGAAGAGGAAGGAACTTCTCTCC
CTGAGATTCAGCTTGAGGACTCTGATGTTAATAAAACAGTTGTCCCTGTTGTCTGGGCTGCGGCATATGG
AGATGAAAGAAGAGTTTCCCGAAGGTATGAAGATTGTCAAGCATCAGGAAATACTTTGGACTCAGCATTA
GAAAGCAGAAGTAGTACAGCAGCACAGTACCTTCAAATTTGTGACGGCATTAATACAAATAAAGTACTTA
AACAAAAAGCCAAAAAGAGGAGAAGGGGAGAAACCAGGCAGTGGCAAACAGCTGTTATAATAGGTCCTGA
TGGACAGCCCCTCACAGTGTACCCTTGCCATATTTGCACAAAAAAGTTTAAATCCAGGGGATTCTTAAAA
AGACACATGAAGAATCATCCTGATCATTTAATGAGAAAAAAATATCAGTGTACAGATTGTGACTTTACAA
CTAACAAGAAAGTGAGTTTCCATAACCACTTAGAAAGCCATAAGCTCATAAACAAAGTCGACAAAACCCA
TGAATTTACAGAATACACACGAAGATACAGAGAGGCTAGTCCACTGAGTTCCAATAAACTTATTTTAAGA
GACAAGGAGCCGAAGATGCACAAGTGCAAATACTGTGACTATGAAACTGCAGAACAAGGACTGTTAAACA
GGCATTTGTTGGCCGTTCACAGCAAGAATTTTCCTCATGTTTGTGTTGAGTGTGGGAAGGGTTTTCGACA
TCCTTCTGAACTCAAGAAACATATGAGAACCCATACTGGTGAGAAGCCATATCAGTGTCAGTATTGTATT
TTCAGGTGTGCAGATCAATCAAATCTGAAAACTCACATTAAGTCTAAACATGGTAACAATTTGCCATATA
AATGTGAGCATTGTCCCCAAGCATTTGGTGATGAGAGGGAGCTTCAACGCCATCTGGATTTGTTTCAAGG
ACATAAGACACACCAGTGTCCTCATTGTGACCATAAGAGCACCAATTCAAGTGACCTTAAGCGGCACATC
ATATCTGTCCATACTAAGGATTTTCCTCACAAATGTGAGGTCTGTGATAAAGGTTTTCATCGTCCTTCTG
AGCTCAAAAAGCATAGTGATATCCATAAGGGTAGGAAGATTCATCAGTGCAGGCACTGTGACTTTAAAAC
ATCCGATCCATTTATTCTTAGTGGCCATATCCTTTCAGTTCATACTAAAGATCAGCCATTGAAATGTAAA
AGGTGCAAGAGAGGATTCAGACAACAAAATGAGCTAAAAAAACATATGAAGACCCATACTGGAAGGAAGA
TTTACCAATGTGAGTATTGTGAATACAGCACTACAGATGCATCTGGCTTTAAACGACATGTGATATCAAT
ACATACAAAAGACTATCCACACAGGTGTGAATTCTGCAAGAAGGGATTCCGAAGACCATCAGAAAAAAAT
CAGCATATTATGAGGCACCACAAAGAGGCTCTTATGTAAACCGGTCGGATCCCCCGGGCTGCAGGAATTC
GAGCATCTTACCGCCATTTATTCCCATATTTGTTCTGTTTTTCTTGATTTGGGTATACATTTAAATGTTA
ATAAAACAAAATGGTGGGGCAATCATTTACATTTTTAGGGATATGTAATTACTAGTTCAGGTGTATTGCC
ACAAGACAAACATGTTAAGAAACTTTCCCGTTATTTACGCTCTGTTCCTGTTAATCAACCTCTGGATTAC
AAAATTTGTGAAAGATTGACTGATATTCTTAACTATGTTGCTCCTTTTACGCTGTGTGGATATGCTGCTT
TAATGCCTCTGTATCATGCTATTGCTTCCCGTACGGCTTTCGTTTTCTCCTCCTTGTATAAATCCTGGTT
GCTGTCTCTTTATGAGGAGTTGTGGCCCGTTGTCCGTCAACGTGGCGTGGTGTGCTCTGTGTTTGCTGAC
GCAACCCCCACTGGCTGGGGCATTGCCACCACCTGTCAACTCCTTTCTGGGACTTTCGCTTTCCCCCTCC
CGATCGCCACGGCAGAACTCATCGCCGCCTGCCTTGCCCGCTGCTGGACAGGGGCTAGGTTGCTGGGCAC
TGATAATTCCGTGGTGTTGTCGGGGAAGCTGACGTCCTTTGCAATTCGATATCAAGCTGTACCTTCTAGA
TGTACAAACTCTATAGCGCTTCTAGACCAATGACTTACAAGGCAGCTGTAGATCTTAGCCACTTTTTAAA
AGAAAAGGGGGGACTGGAAGGGCTAATTCACTCCCAACGAAGACAAGATCTGCTTTTTGCTTGTACTGGG
TCTCTCTGGTTAGACCAGATCTGAGCCTGGGAGCTCTCTGGCTAACTAGGGAACCCACTGCTTAAGCCTC
AATAAAGCTTGCCTTGAGTGCTTCAAGTAGTGTGTGCCCGTCTGTTGTGTGACTCTGGTAACTAGAGATC
CCTCAGACCCTTTTAGTCAGTGTGGAAAATCTCTAGCAGTAGTAGTTCATGTCATCTTATTATTCAGTAT
TTATAACTTGCAAAGAAATGAATATCAGAGAGTGAGAGGAACTTGTTTATTGCAGCTTATAATGGTTACA
AATAAAGCAATAGCATCACAAATTTCACAAATAAAGCATTTTTTTCACTGCATTCTAGTTGTGGTTTGTC
CAAACTCATCAATGTATCTTATCATGTCTGGCTCTAGCTATCCCGCCCCTAACTCCGCCCATCCCGCCCC
TAACTCCGCCCAGTTCCGCCCATTCTCCGCCCCATGGCTGACTAATTTTTTTT
Features (pLannotate 1.2.2; 29 found; start..end, strand, type, name):
     94..112     -  promoter       T7 promoter: promoter for bacteriophage T7 RNA polymerase
    120..275     +  CDS            lacZα (fragment): LacZα fragment of β-galactosidase; lacZ fragment
    280..708     +  rep_origin     f1 ori (sequence partly withheld): f1 bacteriophage origin of replication; arrow indicates direction of (+) strand synthesis
    761..865     +  promoter       AmpR promoter: bla
    866..1726    +  CDS            AmpR: β-lactamase; bla; confers resistance to ampicillin, carbenicillin, and related antibiotics
   1897..2485    +  rep_origin     ori: high-copy-number ColE1/pMB1/pBR322/pUC origin of replication
   2668..2760    +  CDS            lacI (fragment): lac repressor; lacI; The lac repressor binds to the lac operator to inhibit transcription in E. coli. This inhibition can be relieved by adding lactose or isopropyl-β-D-thiogalactopyranoside (IPTG).
   2773..2794    +  protein_bind   CAP binding site: CAP binding activates transcription in the presence of cAMP. E. coli catabolite activator protein
   2809..2839    +  promoter       lac promoter: promoter for the E. coli lac operon
   2847..2863    +  protein_bind   lac operator: The lac repressor binds to the lac operator to inhibit transcription in E. coli. This inhibition can be relieved by adding lactose or isopropyl-β-D-thiogalactopyranoside (IPTG). lac repressor encoded by lacI
   2908..2926    +  promoter       T3 promoter: promoter for bacteriophage T3 RNA polymerase
   2954..3180    +  promoter       RSV promoter: Rous sarcoma virus enhancer/promoter
   3181..3361    +  LTR            5' LTR (truncated): truncated 5' long terminal repeat (LTR) from HIV-1
   3408..3533    +  misc_feature   HIV-1 Ψ: packaging signal of human immunodeficiency virus type 1
   3517..3880    +  CDS            HIV-1 gag (fragment): gag protein from human immunodeficiency virus 1; gag
   4026..4259    +  misc_feature   RRE: The Rev response element (RRE) of HIV-1 allows for Rev-dependent mRNA export from the nucleus to the cytoplasm.
   4636..4736    +  CDS            Rev (fragment): human immunodeficiency virus 1 (HIV-1) Rev protein; rev; enhances nuclear export of unspliced and incompletely spliced viral mRNAs
   4755..4872    +  misc_feature   cPPT/CTS: central polypurine tract and central termination sequence of HIV-1
   4906..5307    +  promoter       SFFV promoter: spleen focus-forming virus long terminal repeat (LTR) promoter
   5317..5340    +  misc_feature   MCS (fragment): pBluescript multiple cloning site
   5365..7785    +  CDS            ZNF711: ZN711_HUMAN - Also known as CMPX1, ZNF6. Experimental evidence at protein level: Swiss-Prot protein existence level 1. Transcription regulator required for brain development. Probably acts as a transcription factor that binds to the promoter of target genes and recruits PHF8 histone demethylase, leading to activate expression of genes involved in neuron development, such as KDM5C. From Homo sapiens (Human).
   7796..7821    +  misc_feature   MCS (fragment): pBluescript multiple cloning site
   7821..7880    +  CDS            S (fragment): HBSAG_WHV6 - Experimental evidence at transcript level: Swiss-Prot protein existence level 2. The middle envelope protein plays an important role in the budding of the virion. It is involved in the induction of budding in a nucleocapsid independent way. In this process the majority of envelope proteins bud to form subviral lipoprotein particles of 22 nm of diameter that do not contain a nucleocapsid (By similarity). From Woodchuck hepatitis B virus (isolate w64/pWS23) (WHV).
   8012..8415    +  misc_feature   WPRE: woodchuck hepatitis virus posttranscriptional regulatory element
   8473..8532    +  CDS            nef (fragment): NEF_HV1Z2 - Experimental evidence at protein level: Swiss-Prot protein existence level 1. Extracellular Nef protein targets CD4(+) T-lymphocytes for apoptosis by interacting with CXCR4 surface receptors. From Human immunodeficiency virus type 1 group M subtype D (isolate Z2/CDC-Z34) (HIV-1).
   8534..8767    +  LTR            3' LTR (ΔU3): self-inactivating 3' long terminal repeat (LTR) from HIV-1
   8839..8960    +  polyA_signal   SV40 poly(A) signal: SV40 polyadenylation signal
   8979..9000    +  rep_origin     SV40 ori (fragment): SV40 origin of replication
   9000..73      +  rep_origin     SV40 ori (across the origin): SV40 origin of replication
