[The description below was written by a language model from this plasmid's Addgene catalogue record and pLannotate feature annotations shown in this document.]
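Description:
SFFV-ZNF711-Brd 179 is a lentiviral transfer plasmid built on the SFFV-MCS backbone that expresses the human zinc-finger transcription factor ZNF711 and carries a construct-specific DNA barcode. It is propagated in E. coli as a high-copy plasmid through a ColE1/pUC-type origin and selected with ampicillin via the β-lactamase gene. The bacterial portion also retains pBluescript-derived remnants (f1 origin, lacZα and lac regulatory fragments, T7 and T3 promoters). The sequenced record is about 9.1 kb, consistent with the stated backbone plus an insert of roughly 2.4 kb.

The viral cassette has the layout typical of a third-generation, self-inactivating HIV-1 vector. An RSV promoter drives a truncated 5′ LTR, followed by the Ψ packaging signal with a gag fragment, the Rev response element for Rev-dependent nuclear export of the genomic RNA, and the cPPT/CTS. The cassette ends in a ΔU3 3′ LTR, which inactivates LTR promoter activity after integration, with an SV40 polyadenylation signal and SV40 origin sequence downstream. Within this frame, the spleen focus-forming virus promoter drives the ZNF711 coding sequence, which was cloned between retained restriction sites in the multiple cloning site. A WPRE follows to enhance transcript stability and expression. According to the depositor, the barcode sits in an XbaI site downstream of the WPRE, giving the arrangement SFFV–TF–WPRE–barcode, although the feature table does not annotate it separately. No tag, fluorescent reporter or mammalian selection marker is recorded.

The plasmid belongs to a barcoded transcription factor collection made for combinatorial screening of factors in immune cell reprogramming, where the barcode identifies which factor was delivered to transduced cells.
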