Addgene plasmid #219141: SFFV-ZNF711-Brd 179
Purpose: Transcription factor ZNF711 with a specific barcode assigned.
Depositing lab: Filipe Pereira. Depositing organization: Center for Neuroscience and Cell Biology, University of Coimbra. Publication: A combinatorial transcription factor screening platform for immune cell reprogramming. Kurochkin I, Altman AR, Caiado I, Pertiga-Cabral D, Halitzki E, Minaeva M, Zimmermannova O, Henriques-Oliveira L, Klein D, Nair M, Oliveira D, Cajal LR, Knittel R, Feick C, Ringner M, Martin M, Cirovic B, Pires CF, Rosa FF, Sitnicka E, Theis FJ, Pereira CF. Cell Syst. 2026 Jan 21;17(1):101457. doi: 10.1016/j.cels.2025.101457. Epub 2026 Jan 14. PubMed 41539305.
Backbone
  Vector backbone: SFFV-MCS
  Backbone size w/o insert (bp): 6638
  Vector type: Lentiviral
Growth in bacteria
  Bacterial resistance: Ampicillin, 100 μg/mL
  Growth temperature: 37°C
  Growth strain: NEB Stable
  Copy number: High Copy
Gene/Insert
  Gene/Insert name: ZNF711
  Species: H. sapiens (human)
  Insert size (bp): 2424
  Entrez Gene: ZNF711 (a.k.a. CMPX1, MRX97, ZNF4, ZNF5, ZNF6, Zfp711, dJ75N13.1)
  Promoter: The spleen focus-forming virus (SFFV) promoter
  Cloning method: Restriction Enzyme; 5′ cloning site Bsp119I (not destroyed); 3′ cloning site BstHI (not destroyed)
Terms and licenses: Academic/Nonprofit Terms; Industry Terms: Not Available to Industry
Depositor comments: Barcode sequence cloned into XbaI restriction site. Design of plasmid is as follows: SFFV-[TF sequence]-WPRE-[Barcode sequence].
How to cite: SFFV-ZNF711-Brd 179 was a gift from Filipe Pereira (Addgene plasmid # 219141 ; http://n2t.net/addgene:219141 ; RRID:Addgene_219141)
