>Addgene plasmid #219141 | SFFV-ZNF711-Brd 179 | depositor partial sequence | sequence record 427903 | TF ORF
ATGGATTCAGGCGGTGGAAGTCTTGGATTGCACACGCCAGACTCTAGAATGGCCCATACCATGATTATGC
AAGATTTTGTGGCTGGAATGGCTGGTACTGCACATATCGATGGAGACCATATTGTTGTTTCAGTTCCTGA
AGCTGTTTTAGTTTCTGATGTTGTCACAGATGATGGGATAACTCTTGATCATGGCCTTGCAGCTGAAGTT
GTCCATGGACCTGATATCATCACAGAGACTGATGTAGTAACAGAAGGTGTGATTGTTCCTGAAGCGGTAC
TTGAAGCTGATGTTGCCATTGAAGAGGATTTAGAGGAAGATGATGGTGATCACATCTTGACTTCTGAACT
AATTACAGAAACCGTTAGGGTACCAGAGCAGGTTTTCGTGGCTGACCTTGTTACTGGTCCTAATGGACAC
TTAGAACATGTGGTCCAAGATTGTGTTTCAGGAGTCGACTCTCCCACAATGGTATCAGAGGAGGTTCTTG
TAACTAATTCAGATACAGAAACTGTGATTCAAGCAGCTGGAGGTGTTCCTGGTTCTACAGTTACTATAAA
AACCGAAGATGATGATGATGATGATGTCAAGAGCACTTCTGAAGACTACTTAATGATATCTTTGGATGAT
GTTGGAGAAAAATTAGAGCATATGGGGAATACACCATTAAAAATTGGCAGTGATGGTTCACAAGAAGATG
CTAAAGAAGATGGGTTTGGTTCTGAAGTTATAAAAGTGTATATATTTAAAGCGGAGGCTGAAGATGATGT
TGAAATAGGTGGAACAGAAATTGTCACAGAGAGTGAGTACACCAGTGGACATTCAGTAGCTGGAGTGCTT
GACCAGAGCCGAATGCAGCGGGAGAAGATGGTTTACATGGCAGTTAAAGATTCTTCTCAAGAAGAAGATG
ATATCAGTTGCGCTGAAATAGCAGATGAAGTTTACATGGAAGTCATTGTAGGGGAAGAGGAAGGAACTTC
TCTCCCTGAGATTCAGCTTGAGGACTCTGATGTTAATAAAACAGTTGTCCCTGTTGTCTGGGCTGCGGCA
TATGGAGATGAAAGAAGAGTTTCCCGAAGGTATGAAGATTGTCAAGCATCAGGAAATACTTTGGACTCAG
CATTAGAAAGCAGAAGTAGTACAGCAGCACAGTACCTTCAAATTTGTGACGGCATTAATACAAATAAAGT
ACTTAAACAAAAAGCCAAAAAGAGGAGAAGGGGAGAAACCAGGCAGTGGCAAACAGCTGTTATAATAGGT
CCTGATGGACAGCCCCTCACAGTGTACCCTTGCCATATTTGCACAAAAAAGTTTAAATCCAGGGGATTCT
TAAAAAGACACATGAAGAATCATCCTGATCATTTAATGAGAAAAAAATATCAGTGTACAGATTGTGACTT
TACAACTAACAAGAAAGTGAGTTTCCATAACCACTTAGAAAGCCATAAGCTCATAAACAAAGTCGACAAA
ACCCATGAATTTACAGAATACACACGAAGATACAGAGAGGCTAGTCCACTGAGTTCCAATAAACTTATTT
TAAGAGACAAGGAGCCGAAGATGCACAAGTGCAAATACTGTGACTATGAAACTGCAGAACAAGGACTGTT
AAACAGGCATTTGTTGGCCGTTCACAGCAAGAATTTTCCTCATGTTTGTGTTGAGTGTGGGAAGGGTTTT
CGACATCCTTCTGAACTCAAGAAACATATGAGAACCCATACTGGTGAGAAGCCATATCAGTGTCAGTATT
GTATTTTCAGGTGTGCAGATCAATCAAATCTGAAAACTCACATTAAGTCTAAACATGGTAACAATTTGCC
ATATAAATGTGAGCATTGTCCCCAAGCATTTGGTGATGAGAGGGAGCTTCAACGCCATCTGGATTTGTTT
CAAGGACATAAGACACACCAGTGTCCTCATTGTGACCATAAGAGCACCAATTCAAGTGACCTTAAGCGGC
ACATCATATCTGTCCATACTAAGGATTTTCCTCACAAATGTGAGGTCTGTGATAAAGGTTTTCATCGTCC
TTCTGAGCTCAAAAAGCATAGTGATATCCATAAGGGTAGGAAGATTCATCAGTGCAGGCACTGTGACTTT
AAAACATCCGATCCATTTATTCTTAGTGGCCATATCCTTTCAGTTCATACTAAAGATCAGCCATTGAAAT
GTAAAAGGTGCAAGAGAGGATTCAGACAACAAAATGAGCTAAAAAAACATATGAAGACCCATACTGGAAG
GAAGATTTACCAATGTGAGTATTGTGAATACAGCACTACAGATGCATCTGGCTTTAAACGACATGTGATA
TCAATACATACAAAAGACTATCCACACAGGTGTGAATTCTGCAAGAAGGGATTCCGAAGACCATCAGAAA
AAAATCAGCATATTATGAGGCACCACAAAGAGGCTCTTATGTAA
