>Addgene plasmid #219141 | SFFV-ZNF711-Brd 179 | depositor partial sequence | sequence record 427904 | Barcode sequence
TGTACAAACTCTATAGCGCT
